Addgene plasmid #42514: pLHCX-Flag-mPKM2(K433E)
Depositing lab: Dimitrios Anastasiou. Depositing organization: MRC National Institute for Medical Research. Publication: Inhibition of pyruvate kinase M2 by reactive oxygen species contributes to cellular antioxidant responses. Anastasiou D, Poulogiannis G, Asara JM, Boxer MB, Jiang JK, Shen M, Bellinger G, Sasaki AT, Locasale JW, Auld DS, Thomas CJ, Vander Heiden MG, Cantley LC. Science. 2011 Dec 2;334(6060):1278-83. doi: 10.1126/science.1211485. Epub 2011 Nov 3. PubMed 22052977.
Backbone
  Vector backbone: pLHCX
  Backbone manufacturer: Clontech
  Backbone size w/o insert (bp): 6800
  Total vector size (bp): 8400
  Vector type: Retroviral
  Selectable markers: Hygromycin
Growth in bacteria
  Bacterial resistance: Ampicillin, 100 μg/mL
  Growth temperature: 37°C
  Growth strain: DH5alpha
  Copy number: Low Copy
Gene/Insert
  Gene/Insert name: Pyruvate Kinase M2 Lys433->Glu (alt name: PKM2 K433E mutant)
  Species: M. musculus (mouse)
  Insert size (bp): 1600
  Mutation: Changed lysine 433 to glutamate
  Tag / fusion protein: Flag (N terminal on insert)
Resource information
  A portion of this plasmid was derived from a plasmid made by: Lewis C. Cantley, Heather R. Christofk, Matthew G. Vander Heiden
Terms and licenses: Academic/Nonprofit Terms; Industry Terms: Not Available to Industry
Depositor comments: Christofk, H. R., Vander Heiden, M. G., Wu, N., Asara, J. M., & Cantley, L. C. (2008). Pyruvate kinase M2 is a phosphotyrosine-binding protein. Nature, 452(7184), 181–186. doi:10.1038/nature06667
How to cite: pLHCX-Flag-mPKM2(K433E) was a gift from Dimitrios Anastasiou (Addgene plasmid # 42514 ; http://n2t.net/addgene:42514 ; RRID:Addgene_42514)
