[The description below was written by a language model from this plasmid's Addgene catalogue record.]
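Description:
pLHCX-Flag-mPKM2(K433E) is a retroviral expression plasmid built on the Clontech pLHCX backbone, carrying a mutant mouse pyruvate kinase M2 cDNA for stable delivery into mammalian cells. The backbone is about 6.8 kb and the complete plasmid about 8.4 kb. It is maintained in E. coli as a low-copy plasmid under ampicillin selection, and transduced mammalian cells are selected with hygromycin. No feature table is included with the record, so the promoters, LTRs and packaging signal are not itemised. The pLHCX design is generally known as an MMLV-derived vector in which the 5' LTR drives the hygromycin resistance gene and an internal CMV immediate-early promoter drives the inserted gene, with viral particles produced by supplying the viral proteins from a packaging cell line. These details come from general knowledge of the backbone rather than from this entry.

The insert of roughly 1.6 kb encodes mouse PKM2, the M2 isoform of the glycolytic enzyme pyruvate kinase, with lysine 433 changed to glutamate and a Flag epitope fused at the N terminus for detection or immunoprecipitation. The depositor's comments point to earlier work describing PKM2 as a phosphotyrosine-binding protein, and part of the plasmid derives from a construct made in that context, but the record does not itself state the functional effect of K433E. The associated publication concerns inhibition of PKM2 by reactive oxygen species and its contribution to cellular antioxidant responses. The construct is therefore suited to stably expressing a tagged PKM2 point mutant in cultured cells to compare its behaviour with other PKM2 forms in studies of enzyme regulation and metabolism.
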