>Addgene plasmid #42514 | pLHCX-Flag-mPKM2(K433E) | addgene partial sequence | sequence record 60115 | LNCX 5'-AGCTCGTTTAGTGAACCGTCAGATC-3'
GCTGTTTTGACCTCCATAGAAGACACCGGGACCGATCCAGCCTCCGCGGCCCCAAGCTTGTTAACGCCAC
CATGGACTACAAAGACGATGACGATAAAGCAAGGGATCCACTAGTAACGGCCGCCAGTGTGCTGGAATTC
ATGCCGAAGCCACACAGTGAAGCAGGGACTGCCTTCATTCAGACCCAGCAGCTCCATGCAGCCATGGCTG
ACACCTTCCTGGAACACATGTGCCGCCTGGACATTGACTCTGCCCCCATCACGGCCCGCAACACTGGCAT
CATTTGTACCATTGGGCCTGCTTCCCGATCTGTGGAGATGCTGAAGGAGATGATTAAGTCTGGAATGAAT
GTGGCTCGGCTGAATTTCTCTCATGGAACCCATGAGTACCATGCAGAGACCATCAAGAATGTCCGTGAAG
CCACAGAAAGCTTTGCATCTGATCCCATTCTCTACCGTCCTGTTGCGGTGGCTCTGGATACAAAGGGACC
TGAGATCCGGACTGGACTCATCAAGGGCAGCGGCACCGCTGAGGTGGAGCTGAAGAAGGGAGCCACTCTG
AAGATCACCCTGGACAACGCTTACATGGAGAAGTGTGACGAGAACATCCTGTGGCTGGACTACAAGAACA
TCTGCAAGGTGGTGGAGGTGGGCAGCAAGATCTACGTGGACGATGGGCTCATCTCACTGCAGGTGAAGGA
GAAAGGCGCTGACTTCCTGGTGACGGAGGTGGAGAATGGTGGCTCCTTGGGCAGCAAGAAGGGCGTGAAC
CTGCCGGGCGCTGCTGTGGATCTCCCCGCTGTGTCGGAAAAGGACATCCAGGACCTGAAGTTTGGGGTGG
AGCAGGATGTGG
