>Addgene plasmid #42514 | pLHCX-Flag-mPKM2(K433E) | addgene partial sequence | sequence record 60545 | pLHCX-R1 5'-ACCTACAGGTGGGGTCTTTCATTCCC-3'
TAAATCTTTTATTTTATCGATTCAAGGTACAGGCACTACACGCATGGTGTTGGTGAATCCAGAGCCAGGG
CGCCACCCGGTCAGCACAATGACCACATCTCCCTTCTTGAAGAAGCCTCGGGCCTTGCCAACATCCATGG
CCAAGTTTACACGAAGGTCGACATCCTCAGCCCAGGCATTCAGCACGGCATCCTTACACAGCACAGGGAA
GATGCCACGGTACAGATGGGCCTGGCGAGCAGTCTGGGGATTTCGAGTCACGGCAATGATAGGAGCCCGA
GGGCGGTACCTGGCCACTTGGTGAGCACTCCTGCCAGACTCGGTGAGCACGATAATGGCCCCACTGCAGC
ACTTGAAGGAGGCCTCCACGGCACCCACGGCGGCAGCTTCTGTGGGGTCGCTGGTAATGGGCGCCAGGCG
GCGGAGTTCCTCGAATAGCTGCAAGTGGTAGATGGCAGCCTCTGCCTCTCGGGCAATCAGGTGCTGCATG
CGAACAGCCTCCAGAGGGTAGTCCCCCTTGGCTGTTTCTCCAGACAGCATGATGCAGTCTGCTCCATCCA
GGACTGCATTGGCCACATCACTGCCTTCAGCACGGGTGGGGCGTGGCTTCTTGATCATGCTCTCCAGCAT
CTGTGTGGCACAGATGACAGGCTTCCCAGCTCGGTTGCATCGCCCGATCATCATCTTCTGAGCCAGGAAG
ACCTTCTCTGCAGGAATCTCAATGCCCAGGTCACCACGAGCCACCATGATCCCATCACTGGCCTCCAAGA
TCTCATCAAACCTGCGGACGCCTTCATGGTTCTCGATTTTGCTGATGATCTTGATGTTCTTGCCCTTCTC
TCCCAGCACCTTCCTGACTTCATGCACGTCGGCTGCCTTGCGGATGAAAGATGCAAACACCATGTCCACA
TCCTGCTCCACCC
